>Addgene plasmid #15528 | pMOR256-17-ISH | depositor partial sequence | sequence record 8308 | Author sequence
ATGGAGGTGGACAGCAACAGCTCCTCTGGGAGCTTCATTCTGATGGGTGTCTCTGACCATCCCCATCTGG
AGATCATCTTTTTTGCTGTCATCCTGGCCTCTTACTTGTTGACGCTGGTTGGGAACTTGACCATCATCCT
GCTTTCGCGCCTTGATGCTCGGCTCCACACACCCATGTACTTCTTCCTCAGCAACCTCTCCTCTCTAGAC
CTTGCCTTTACTACCAGTTCAGTCCCTCAGATGCTGAAAAATTTATGGGGGCCAGACAAGACAATCAGCT
ATGGTGGGTGTGTAACTCAACTCTATGTTTTCCTTTGGCTGGGGGCTACTGAGTGCATACTGCTCGTGGT
GATGGCATTTGATCGGTATGTGGCAGTTTGTCGGCCCCTGCACTACATGACCGTCATGAATCCTCGCCTC
TGCTGGGGGCTGGCTGCTATTAGCTGGTTGGGTGGCTTAGGCAACTCCGTGATTCAGTCAACATTCACTC
TCCAGCTCCCATTTTGCGGACACCGAAAAGTGGACAACTTCCTGTGTGAGGTACCCGCCATGATTAAATT
GGCCTGTGGAGACACAAGTCTCAATGAGGCGGTGCTCAATGGTGTTTGTACCTTCTTCACTGTGGTCCCA
GTAAGCGTCATCCTGGTCTCTTACTGCTTCATTGCTCAGGCAGTGATGAAGATCCGCTCTGTGGAGGGAC
GTCGAAAGGCTTTCAATACGTGTGTCTCCCACTTGGTGGTAGTGTTTCTCTTCTATGGCTCTGCGATCTA
TGGGTATCTGCTTCCAGCTAAGAGCAGTAATCAAAGCCAAGGAAAATTCATTTCTCTCTTCTACTCTGTG
GTCACACCCATGGTGAATCCGCTCATCTATACTCTAAGAAACAAAGAAGTGAAGGGGGCCCTGGGAAGAT
TGCTGGGGAAAGGAAGAGGAGCCAGCTGA
