>Addgene plasmid #15528 | pMOR256-17-ISH | addgene partial sequence | sequence record 22015 | 15528 with M13F
TCCCCGGCCGCCATGGCGGCCGCGGGAATTCGATTTCAGCTGGCTCCTCTTCCTTTCCCCAGCAATCTTC
CCAGGGCCCCCTTCACTTCTTTGTTTCTTAGAGTATAGATGAGCGGATTCACCATGGGTGTGACCACAGG
GTAGAAGAGAGAAATGAATTTTCCTTGGCCTTGATTACTGCTCTTAGCTGGAAGCAGATACCCATAGATC
GCAGAGCCATAGAAGAGAAACACTACCACCAAGTGGGAGACACACGTATTGAAAGCCTTTCGACGTCCCT
CCACAGAGCGGATCTTCATCACTGCCTGAGCAATGAAGCAGTAAGAGACCAGGATGACGCTTACTGGGAC
CACAGTGAAGAAGGTACAAACACCATTGAGCACCGCCTCATTGAGACTTGTGTCTCCACAGGCCAATTTA
ATCATGGCGGGTACCTCACACAGGAAGTTGTCCACTTTTCGGTGTCCGCAAAATGGGAGCTGGAGAGTGA
ATGTTGACTGAATCACGGAGTTGCCTAAGCCACCCAACCAGCTAATAGCAGCCAGCCCCCAGCAGAGGCG
AGGATTCATGACGGTCATGTAGTGCAGGGGCCGACAAACTGCCACATACCGATCAAATGCCATCACCACG
AGCAGTATGCACTCAGTAGCCC
