>Addgene plasmid #15528 | pMOR256-17-ISH | addgene partial sequence | sequence record 22016 | 15528 with M13R
ACTCAAGCTTATGCATCCAACGCGTTGGGAGCTCTCCCATATGGTCGACCTGCAGGCGGCCGCGAATTCA
CTAGTGATTATGGAGGTGGACAGCAACAGCTCCTCTGGGAGCTTCATTCTGATGGGTGTCTCTGACCATC
CCCATCTGGAGATCATCTTTTTTGCTGTCATCCTGGCCTCTTACTTGTTGACGCTGGTTGGGAACTTGAC
CATCATCCTGCTTTCGCGCCTTGATGCTCGGCTCCACACACCCATGTACTTCTTCCTCAGCAACCTCTCC
TCTCTAGACCTTGCCTTTACTACCAGTTCAGTCCCTCAGATGCTGAAAAATTTATGGGGGCCAGACAAGA
CAATCAGCTATGGTGGGTGTGTAACTCAACTCTATGTTTTCCTTTGGCTGGGGGCTACTGAGTGCATACT
GCTCGTGGTGATGGCATTTGATCGGTATGTGGCAGTTTGTCGGCCCCTGCACTACATGACCGTCATGAAT
CCTCGCCTCTGCTGGGGGCTGGCTGCTATTAGCTGGTTGGGTGGCTTAGGCAACTCCGTGATTCAGTCAA
CATTCACTCTCCAGCTCCCATTTTGCGGACACCGAANAGTGGACAACTTCCTGTGTGAGGTACCCGCCAT
GATTAAATTGGCCTGTGGAGACACAAGTCTCAATGAGGCGGTGCTCAATGGTGTTTGTACCTTCTTCACT
GTGGTCCCAGTAAGCGTCATCCTGGTC
