[The description below was written by a language model from this plasmid's Addgene catalogue record.]
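Description:
pMOR256-17-ISH is a riboprobe template plasmid built on the pGEM-T Easy backbone (Promega, about 3.0 kb without insert), a small high-copy bacterial cloning vector. It is propagated in E. coli and selected with ampicillin. It is not an expression vector for eukaryotic cells. The catalogue lists its vector type as a template for riboprobe synthesis and in situ hybridization.

The insert is a 939 bp fragment of the mouse odorant receptor gene MOR256-17, also known as Olfr15 or OR3, recorded as introduced by restriction enzyme cloning. The listed sequencing primers are T7 on the 5′ side and SP6 on the 3′ side. This matches the standard pGEM-T Easy layout, in which opposing T7 and SP6 phage RNA polymerase promoters flank the cloning site. With that arrangement, in vitro run-off transcription from one promoter or the other yields either an antisense probe or a sense control RNA from the same plasmid. The record does not state the orientation of the insert, so it does not say which polymerase produces the antisense strand. It also does not specify which part of the gene the fragment covers, and no feature table is provided.

The plasmid is meant for making labelled RNA probes that detect MOR256-17 transcripts in tissue sections, identifying the olfactory sensory neurons that express this receptor. The associated publication studied how the H element influences odorant receptor gene expression in mouse, which fits use of this probe to score receptor expression patterns.
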