Addgene plasmid #15528: pMOR256-17-ISH
Depositing lab: Peter Mombaerts. Depositing organization: Rockefeller University. Publication: Local and cis Effects of the H Element on Expression of Odorant Receptor Genes in Mouse. Fuss SH, Omura M, Mombaerts P. Cell. 2007 Jul 27. 130(2):373-84. 10.1016/j.cell.2007.06.023 PubMed 17662950.
Backbone
  Vector backbone: pGEM-T Easy
  Backbone manufacturer: Promega
  Backbone size w/o insert (bp): 3015
  Vector type: for riboprobe, in situ hybridization
Growth in bacteria
  Bacterial resistance: Ampicillin, 100 μg/mL
  Growth temperature: 37°C
  Growth strain: DH5alpha
  Copy number: High Copy
Gene/Insert
  Gene/Insert name: MOR256-17 (alt name: Olfr15)
  Species: M. musculus (mouse)
  Insert size (bp): 939
  GenBank ID: AY073576
  Entrez Gene: Olfr15 (a.k.a. MOR256-17, OR3)
  Cloning method: Restriction Enzyme
  Sequencing primers: 5′ T7; 3′ SP6
Terms and licenses: Academic/Nonprofit Terms; Industry Terms: Not Available to Industry
How to cite: pMOR256-17-ISH was a gift from Peter Mombaerts (Addgene plasmid # 15528 ; http://n2t.net/addgene:15528 ; RRID:Addgene_15528)
